Addgene plasmid #190356: JAB2192
Purpose: Plasmids encode parts for syntetic genetic circuit construction in eudicot plants (proUBQ10::PIP2A-mCherry-NOSt_6XQacRO-min35S::GFPint-ADHt)
Depositing lab: Jennifer Brophy & Jose Dinneny. Depositing organization: Stanford University. Publication: Synthetic genetic circuits as a means of reprogramming plant roots. Brophy JAN, Magallon KJ, Duan L, Zhong V, Ramachandran P, Kniazev K, Dinneny JR. Science. 2022 Aug 12;377(6607):747-751. doi: 10.1126/science.abo4326. Epub 2022 Aug 11. PubMed 35951698.
Backbone
  Vector backbone: JAB2120
  Vector type: Plant Expression
Growth in bacteria
  Bacterial resistance: Spectinomycin, 50 μg/mL
  Growth temperature: 37°C
  Growth strain: DH5alpha
  Copy number: High Copy
Gene/Insert
  Gene/Insert name: proUBQ10::PIP2A-mCherry-NOSt_6XQacRO-min35S::GFPint-ADHt
  Species: Synthetic
  Cloning method: Restriction Enzyme; 5′ cloning site unknown (unknown if destroyed)
Terms and licenses: Academic/Nonprofit Terms; Industry Terms: Not Available to Industry
Depositor comments: Backbone JAB2120 contains proUBQ10::PIP2A-mCherry-NOSt. Please see the fully annotated sequence linked the "Supplemental Documents" section. Please visit https://www.biorxiv.org/content/10.1101/2022.02.02.478917v1 for bioRxiv preprint.
How to cite: JAB2192 was a gift from Jennifer Brophy & Jose Dinneny (Addgene plasmid # 190356 ; http://n2t.net/addgene:190356 ; RRID:Addgene_190356)
