[The description below was written by a language model from this plasmid's Addgene catalogue record and pLannotate feature annotations shown in this document.]
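Description:
JAB2192 is a 7,077 nt plant expression plasmid built on the JAB2120 backbone. It belongs to a set of parts for building synthetic genetic circuits in eudicot plants. It has the layout of a compact binary T-DNA vector. Nopaline-type left and right border repeats flank the payload (the left border is annotated as truncated). Outside the borders sit a high-copy ColE1/pUC-type origin for propagation in E. coli, a pSa origin of the kind used for replication in Agrobacterium, and an aadA gene conferring spectinomycin/streptomycin resistance. No plant selectable marker appears in the feature table. The short lac promoter/operator, T3 promoter, MCS, lacI, RSF ori, sat-1 and transposase fragments look like cloning-vector remnants rather than functional modules.

The T-DNA carries two transcription units. The first is inherited from the backbone. According to the catalogue entry it uses the UBQ10 promoter, which is not called in the automated annotation but would fit the unannotated region upstream of the coding sequence. This unit drives the Arabidopsis plasma membrane aquaporin PIP2A fused to mCherry and ends in the NOS terminator, which would give constitutive red labelling of cell membranes.

The second unit is a synthetic output promoter. Six QacR operator sites lie upstream of a minimal CaMV 35S promoter, which drives a GFP coding sequence interrupted by the potato ST-LS1 IV2 intron, with an ADH terminator named in the record. The operators and ADH terminator are not annotated individually. The intron should restrict functional GFP production to plant cells, which can splice it, and prevent expression in bacteria. The minimal promoter should give little GFP on its own, so the construct presumably reports the activity of QacR-based synthetic transcription factors supplied from other circuit components.
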