Features (pLannotate 1.2.2; 22 found; start..end, strand, type, name):
      1..23      +  misc_feature   LB T-DNA repeat: left border repeat from nopaline C58 T-DNA (truncated)
    679..1539    +  CDS            PIP2-1: PIP21_ARATH - Also known as PIP2A. Experimental evidence at protein level: Swiss-Prot protein existence level 1. Water channel required to facilitate the transport of water across cell membrane. Probably involved in root water uptake. Its function is impaired by Hg(2+). From Arabidopsis thaliana (Mouse-ear cress).
   1546..2255    +  CDS            mCherry (fragment): monomeric derivative of DsRed fluorescent protein (Shaner et al., 2004) mammalian codon-optimized
   2275..2527    +  terminator     NOS terminator: nopaline synthase terminator and poly(A) signal
   2760..2777    +  promoter       35SPPDK promoter (fragment): hybrid promoter consisting of the cauliflower mosaic virus 35S enhancer fused to the maize C4PPDK basal promoter (Yoo et al., 2007)
   2780..2824    +  promoter       minimal CaMV 35S promoter: minimal 35S promoter from cauliflower mosaic virus
   2851..3046    +  CDS            superfolder GFP (fragment): GFP variant that folds robustly even when fused to poorly folded proteins (Pédelacq et al., 2006)
   3048..3236    +  intron         IV2 intron: modified second intron of the potato ST-LS1 gene (Vancanneyt et al., 1990)
   3258..3755    +  CDS            mgfp5 (fragment): GFP with folding enhancement mutations; mgfp5; suitable for expression in plants due to removal of a cryptic intron
   4035..4070    -  misc_feature   MCS (fragment): pBluescript multiple cloning site
   4083..4101    -  promoter       T3 promoter: promoter for bacteriophage T3 RNA polymerase
   4146..4162    -  protein_bind   lac operator: The lac repressor binds to the lac operator to inhibit transcription in E. coli. This inhibition can be relieved by adding lactose or isopropyl-β-D-thiogalactopyranoside (IPTG). lac repressor encoded by lacI
   4170..4200    -  promoter       lac promoter: promoter for the E. coli lac operon
   4215..4236    -  protein_bind   CAP binding site: CAP binding activates transcription in the presence of cAMP. E. coli catabolite activator protein
   4249..4341    -  CDS            lacI (fragment): lac repressor; lacI; The lac repressor binds to the lac operator to inhibit transcription in E. coli. This inhibition can be relieved by adding lactose or isopropyl-β-D-thiogalactopyranoside (IPTG).
   4343..4467    -  rep_origin     RSF ori (fragment): Plasmids containing the RSF 1030 origin of replication can be propagated in E. coli cells that contain additional plasmids with compatible origins.
   4475..4499    +  misc_feature   RB T-DNA repeat: right border repeat from nopaline C58 T-DNA
   4590..5178    -  rep_origin     ori: high-copy-number ColE1/pMB1/pBR322/pUC origin of replication
   5272..6057    -  CDS            aadA: S3AD_SHIFL - Experimental evidence at protein level: Swiss-Prot protein existence level 1. Mediates bacterial resistance to the antibiotics streptomycin and spectinomycin. From Shigella flexneri.
   6118..6267    -  CDS            sat-1 (fragment): STA_ECOLX - Protein inferred from homology: Swiss-Prot protein existence level 3. Involved in resistance to streptothricin, a broad-spectrum antibiotic produced by streptomycetes (PubMed:1850404). Detoxifies streptothricin via acetylation of the beta amino group of the first beta-lysyl moiety of streptothricin (By similarity). From Escherichia coli.
   6409..6507    +  CDS            TRA2_ECOLX (fragment): Protein predicted: Swiss-Prot protein existence level 4. Required for transposition of transposon Tn903. From Escherichia coli.
   6515..6950    +  rep_origin     pSa ori: origin of replication from bacterial plasmid pSa
>Addgene plasmid #190356 | JAB2192 | addgene full sequence | sequence record 387074 | Addgene NGS Result
TGGCAGGATATATTGTGGTGTAACGTTAAGCTTTGGTTGTCGACGAGTCAGTAATAAACGGCGTCAAAGT
GGTTGCAGCCGGCACACACGAGTCGTGTTTATCAACTCAAAGCACAAATACTTTTCCTCAACCTAAAAAT
AAGGCAATTAGCCAAAAACAACTTTGCGTGTAAACAACGCTCAATACACGTGTCATTTTATTATTAGCTA
TTGCTTCACCGCCTTAGCTTTCTCGTGACCTAGTCGTCCTCGTCTTTTCTTCTTCTTCTTCTATAAAACA
ATACCCAAAGAGCTCTTCTTCTTCACAATTCAGATTTCAATTTCTCAAAATCTTAAAAACTTTCTCTCAA
TTCTCTCTACCGTGATCAAGGTAAATTTCTGTGTTCCTTATTCTCTCAAAATCTTCGATTTTGTTTTCGT
TCGATCCCAATTTCGTATATGTTCTTTGGTTTAGATTCTGTTAATCTTAGATCGTAGACGATTTTCTGGG
TTTGATCGTTAGATATCATCTTAATTCTCGATTAGGGTTTCATAGATATCATCCGATTTGTTCAAATAAT
TTGAGTTTTGTCGAATAATTACTCTTCGATTTGTGATTTCTATCTAGATCTGGTGTTAGTTTCTAGTTTG
TGCGATCGAATTTGTCGATTAATCTGAGTTTTTCTGATTAACAGCACCATGGCAAAGGATGTGGAAGCCG
TTCCCGGAGAAGGATTTCAGACAAGAGACTATCAAGATCCGCCACCAGCTCCGTTTATTGATGGAGCGGA
GCTAAAGAAGTGGTCTTTCTACAGAGCAGTTATCGCAGAGTTCGTAGCCACTCTCCTCTTCTTATACATC
ACCGTTTTGACAGTCATCGGTTACAAGATTCAGTCCGATACTGATGCCGGTGGCGTAGATTGCGGCGGAG
TTGGAATCCTCGGTATCGCTTGGGCCTTTGGTGGTATGATCTTCATCCTCGTCTACTGCACCGCCGGTAT
CTCTGGTGGTCACATTAACCCAGCGGTGACATTTGGGCTATTCTTGGCACGTAAAGTGTCGTTACCTAGG
GCCCTATTGTACATAATCGCTCAGTGTTTGGGTGCGATTTGTGGAGTTGGTTTTGTCAAAGCCTTCCAAA
GCTCTTACTACACCCGTTACGGAGGTGGAGCCAACTCTCTAGCCGATGGCTACAGCACAGGGACCGGTCT
AGCCGCAGAGATCATTGGTACTTTCGTTCTTGTCTACACCGTATTCTCTGCCACTGACCCCAAACGTAGT
GCCAGAGACTCCCACGTTCCGGTGTTGGCGCCACTTCCAATCGGATTTGCCGTGTTCATGGTACATTTGG
CTACCATTCCCATTACCGGAACCGGAATTAACCCGGCAAGGAGTTTCGGAGCTGCCGTAATCTACAACAA
GAGCAAGCCATGGGATGACCACTGGATATTTTGGGTTGGACCATTCATTGGAGCTGCGATAGCTGCATTC
TACCACCAATTCGTTCTAAGAGCTTCAGGTTCTAAGTCTCTTGGATCATTCAGAAGTGCTGCCAACGTCG
GATCCATGGTGAGCAAGGGCGAGGAGGATAACATGGCCATCATCAAGGAGTTCATGCGCTTCAAGGTGCA
CATGGAGGGCTCCGTGAACGGCCACGAGTTCGAGATCGAGGGCGAGGGCGAGGGCCGCCCCTACGAGGGC
ACCCAGACCGCCAAGCTGAAGGTGACCAAGGGTGGCCCCCTGCCCTTCGCCTGGGACATCCTGTCCCCTC
AGTTCATGTACGGCTCCAAGGCCTACGTGAAGCACCCCGCCGACATCCCCGACTACTTGAAGCTGTCCTT
CCCCGAGGGCTTCAAGTGGGAGCGCGTGATGAACTTCGAGGACGGCGGCGTGGTGACCGTGACCCAGGAC
TCCTCCCTGCAGGACGGCGAGTTCATCTACAAGGTGAAGCTGCGCGGCACCAACTTCCCCTCCGACGGCC
CCGTAATGCAGAATAAGACCATGGGCTGGGAGGCCTCCTCCGAGCGGATGTACCCCGAGGACGGCGCCCT
GAAGGGCGAGATCAAGCAGAGGCTGAAGCTGAAGGACGGCGGCCACTACGACGCTGAGGTCAAGACCACC
TACAAGGCCAAGAAGCCCGTGCAGCTGCCCGGCGCCTACAACGTCAACATCAAGTTGGACATCACCTCCC
ACAACGAGGACTACACCATCGTGGAACAGTACGAACGCGCCGAGGGCCGCCACTCCACCGGCGGCATGGA
GGAGCTGTACAAGTAAAGCGGCCGCCCGGCTGCAGATCGTTCAAACATTTGGCAATAAAGTTTCTTAAGA
TTGAATCCTGTTGCCGGTCTTGCGATGATTATCATATAATTTCTGTTGAATTACGTTAAGCATGTAATAA
TTAACATGTAATGCATGACGTTATTTATGAGATGGGTTTTTATGATTAGAGTCCCGCAATTATACATTTA
ATACGCGATAGAAAACAAAATATAGCGCGCAAACTAGGATAAATTATCGCGCGCGGTGTCATCTATGTTA
CTAGATCGGGGCGCGCCCTCGAGGAAGACGTAATGATAGAAAAGTTGGCTGCGGCCGCGAATATAGACCG
TGCGATCGGTCTATAGATATAGACCGTGCGATCGGTCTATACATATAGACCGTGCGATCGGTCTATACAT
ATAGACCGTGCGATCGGTCTATAGTTATAGACCGTGCGATCGGTCTATAAGTATAGACCGTGCGATCGGT
CTATACGGGTCTAAGCTAGCTAGGCCACCCACAATCCCACTATCCTTTCGCAAGACCCTTCCTCTATATA
AGGAAGTTCATTTCATTTGGAGAGAACACGGGGGACTCTAGACACCATGGTGAGTAAAGGAGAAGAACTT
TTCACTGGAGTTGTCCCAATTCTTGTTGAATTAGATGGTGATGTTAATGGGCACAAATTTTCTGTCAGTG
GAGAGGGTGAAGGTGATGCAACATACGGAAAACTTACCCTTAAATTTATTTGCACTACTGGAAAACTACC
TGTTCCATGGCCAACCCTGGTCACCACCCTGACCTACGTAAGTTTCTGCTTCTACCTTTGATATATATAT
AATAATTATCATTAATTAGTAGTAATATAATATTTCAAATATTTTTTTCAAAATAAAAGAATGTAGTATA
TAGCAATTGCTTTTCTGTAGTTTATAAGTGTGTATATTTTAATTTATAACTTTTCTAATATATGACCAAA
ATTTGTTGATGTGCAGGGCGTGCAGTGCTTCTCCCGTTACCCTGATCATATGAAGCGGCACGACTTCTTC
AAGAGCGCCATGCCTGAGGGATACGTGCAGGAGAGGACCATCTTCTTCAAGGACGACGGGAACTACAAGA
CACGTGCTGAAGTCAAGTTTGAGGGTGACACCCTCGTCAACAGGATCGAGCTTAAGGGAATCGATTTCAA
GGAGGACGGAAACATCCTCGGCCACAAGTTGGAATACAACTACAACTCCCACAACGTATACATCATGGCC
GACAAGCAAAAGAACGGCATCAAAGCCAACTTCAAGACCCGCCACAACATCGAGGACGGCGGCGTGCAAC
TCGCTGATCATTATCAACAAAATACTCCAATTGGCGATGGCCCTGTCCTTTTACCAGACAACCATTACCT
GTCCACACAATCTGCCCTTTCGAAAGATCCCAACGAAAAGAGAGATCACATGGTCCTTCTTGAGTTTGTA
ACAGCTGCTGGGATTACACATGGCATGGATGAACTATACAAATAATGTCAAGCCATTCTCTCGCAGATGA
TGTTCACTTTGTGTTTTACTTCCTTTATGCATTCACAGCAATAAAAGAAAGAAATCTCCATCGCTTTTGG
TTTTCTTCTCTGTCTTAAGTTAGTCGTTTTCGTGTCTAATCTATTACTTATCATTGTAATAGACTCTTCT
TCTATTGAGATTTGAATATAAACTAAAACACATTCCATTTTACTGTGTTCTCAACATTCAGAATGCAAAC
GGACTAACCGTAGTGACTCGGCTTGAGTCTTCGGGCTAGAGCGGACTAGTTCTAGAGCGGCCGCCACCGC
GGTGGAGCTCCAGCTTTTGTTCCCTTTAGTGAGGGTTAATTGCGCGCTTGGCGTAATCATGGTCATAGCT
GTTTCCTGTGTGAAATTGTTATCCGCTCACAATTCCACACAACATACGAGCCGGAAGCATAAAGTGTAAA
GCCTGGGGTGCCTAATGAGTGAGCTAACTCACATTAATTGCGTTGCGCTCACTGCCCGCTTTCCAGTCGG
GAAACCTGTCGTGCCAGCTGCATTAATGAATCGGCCAACGCGCGGGGAGAGGCGGTTTGCGTATTGGGCG
CTCTTCCGCTTCCTCGCTCACTGACTCGCTGCGCTCGGTCGTTCGGCTGCGGCGAGCGGTATCAGCTCAC
TCAAAGGCGGTAATACGGTTATCCACAGAATCAGGGGATAACGCAGGAAAGAACATGAAGGCCTTGACAG
GATATATTGGCGGGTAAACTAAGTCGCTGTATGTGTTTGTTTGAGATCTCATGTGAGCAAAAGGCCAGCA
AAAGGCCAGGAACCGTAAAAAGGCCGCGTTGCTGGCGTTTTTCCATAGGCTCCGCCCCCCTGACGAGCAT
CACAAAAATCGACGCTCAAGTCAGAGGTGGCGAAACCCGACAGGACTATAAAGATACCAGGCGTTTCCCC
CTGGAAGCTCCCTCGTGCGCTCTCCTGTTCCGACCCTGCCGCTTACCGGATACCTGTCCGCCTTTCTCCC
TTCGGGAAGCGTGGCGCTTTCTCATAGCTCACGCTGTAGGTATCTCAGTTCGGTGTAGGTCGTTCGCTCC
AAGCTGGGCTGTGTGCACGAACCCCCCGTTCAGCCCGACCGCTGCGCCTTATCCGGTAACTATCGTCTTG
AGTCCAACCCGGTAAGACACGACTTATCGCCACTGGCAGCAGCCACTGGTAACAGGATTAGCAGAGCGAG
GTATGTAGGCGGTGCTACAGAGTTCTTGAAGTGGTGGCCTAACTACGGCTACACTAGAAGAACAGTATTT
GGTATCTGTGCTCTGCTGAAGCCAGTTACCTTCGGAAGAAGAGTTGGTAGCTCTTGATCCGGCAAACAAA
CCACCGCTGGTAGCGGTGGTTTTTTTGTTTGCAAGCAGCAGATTACGCGCAGAAAAAAAGGATCTCAAGA
AGATCCTTTGATCTTTTCTACGGGGTCTGACGCTCAGTGGAACGAAAACTCACGTTAAGGGATTTTGGTC
ATGAATTCTTGTTAGACATTATTTGCCGACTACCTTGGTGATCTCGCCTTTCACGTAGTGAACAAATTCT
TCCAACTGATCTGCGCGCGAGGCCAAGCGATCTTCTTGTCCAAGATAAGCCTGCCTAGCTTCAAGTATGA
CGGGCTGATACTGGGCCGGCAGGCGCTCCATTGCCCAGTCGGCAGCGACATCCTTCGGCGCGATTTTGCC
GGTTACTGCGCTGTACCAAATGCGGGACAACGTAAGCACTACATTTCGCTCATCGCCAGCCCAGTCGGGC
GGCGAGTTCCATAGCGTTAAGGTTTCATTTAGCGCCTCAAATAGATCCTGTTCAGGAACCGGATCAAAGA
GTTCCTCCGCCGCTGGACCTACCAAGGCAACGCTATGTTCTCTTGCTTTTGTCAGCAAGATAGCCAGATC
AATGTCGATCGTGGCTGGCTCGAAGATACCTGCAAGAATGTCATTGCGCTGCCATTCTCCAAATTGCAGT
TCGCGCTTAGCTGGATAACGCCACGGAATGATGTCGTCGTGCACAACAATGGTGACTTCTACAGCGCGGA
GAATCTCGCTCTCTCCAGGGGAAGCCGAAGTTTCCAAAAGGTCGTTGATCAAAGCTCGCCGCGTTGTTTC
ATCAAGCCTTACGGTCACCGTAACCAGCAAATCAATATCACTGTGTGGCTTCAGGCCGCCATCCACTGCG
GAGCCGTACAAATGTACGGCCAGCAACGTCGGTTCGAGATGGCGCTCGATGACGCCAACTACCTCTGATA
GTTGAGTCGATACTTCGGCGATCACCGCTTCCCTCATGATGTTTAACTCCTGAATTAAGCCGCGCCGCGA
AGCGGTGTCGGCTTGAATGAATTGTTAGGCGTCATCCTGTGCTCCCGAGAACCAGTACCAGTACATCGCT
GTTTCGTTCGAGACTTGAGGTCTAGTTTTATACGTGAACAGGTCAATGCCGCCGAGAGTAAAGCCACATT
TTGCGTACAAATTGCAGGCAGGTACATTGTTCGTTTGTGCCATGATGATATATTTTTATCTTGTGCAATG
TAACATCAGAGATTTTGAGACACAACGTGGCTTTGTTGAATAAATCGAACTTTTGCTGAGTTGAAGGATC
AGATCACGCATCTTCCCGACAACGCAGACCGTTCCGTGGCAAAGCAAAAGTTCAAAATCACCAACTGGTC
CACCTACAACAAAGCTCTCATCAACCGTGGCTCCCTCACTTTCTGGCTGGATGATGGGGCGATTCAGGAG
ATCCCCATCCAACAGCCCGCCGTCGAGCGGGCTTTTTTATCCCCGGAAGCCTGTGGATAGAGGGTAGTTA
TCCACGTGAAACCGCTAATGCCCCGCAAAGCCTTGATTCACGGGGCTTTCCGGCCCGCTCCAAAAACTAT
CCACGTGAAATCGCTAATCAGGGTACGTGAAATCGCTAATCGGAGTACGTGAAATCGCTAATAAGGTCAC
GTGAAATCGCTAATCAAAAAGGCACGTGAGAACGCTAATAGCCCTTTCAGATCAACAGCTTGCAAACACC
CCTCGCTCCGGCAAGTAGTTACAGCAAGTAGTATGTTCAATTAGCTTTTCAATTATGAATATATATATCA
ATTATTGGTCGCCCTTGGCTTGTGGACAATGCGCTACGCGCACCGGCTCCGCCCGTGGACAACCGCAAGC
GGTTGCCCACCGTCGAGCGCCTTTGCCCACAACCCGGCGGCCGGCCGCAACAGATCGTTTTATAAATTTT
TTTTTTTGAAAAAGAAAAAGCCCGAAAGGCGGCAACCTCTCGGGCTTCTGGATTTCCGATCCCCGGAATT
AGACTCT
